>Addgene plasmid #121900 | PCRII apoEa | addgene full sequence | sequence record 243569 | Addgene NGS Result
CAGGAAACAGCTATGACCATGATTACGCCAAGCTATTTAGGTGACACTATAGAATACTCAAGCTATGCAT
CAAGCTTGGTACCGAGCTCGGATCCACTAGTAACGGCCGCCAGTGTGCTGGAATTCGCCCTTGAGCTCCT
GCATTCGTGAGTCCAGTCTCTCCTTTATTTCCTCAGCCTGGCTTCTCAGCGCTTCTCTCAGATTCACCAG
CTTCTGTTGAGCGCGCTCGTGCATCGACGTGAAGTAAGGCTCCAGACGATCCTTCACATCTTCCACGCTC
TGTGGAGCACGAGACTGAACCTCCTCAAGGTATGTTGACATTTTTTTGTTGATCTCCTGGATGTCCTTGT
TAAATCGTTTCCTTAATTTCTTGGCGTAGGAGTTAGCTTTGTTTTTGAGCTCATCAGAGTTCTGCTCCAC
CATGGTCCGGAGCTCCTCTGTGTATTCAGTGACACGATCCTTTGCCTCCTCCATGTGTGTGCGGAGCTTG
GTGACCAACAACTGCAGATCTTCGTTGAACTTCTGGGCTCTCTCCTGCGCGCAAGGGGCCAGTTTGGAGT
GCAGATCATCTCTGTACATTTGCAGCTCCATCATGCTGTCAGAGATCAGTGTGTCTAATTCTCTGCCGAG
CTGAGTGGCCTTGATGTTGTCCCTCATTTCCTCAGCTCTAGCGGTCAGTTCAGAAACATGGTTCCAGAAC
TGATCCACGGCCTCTTCCCAGCGGCTTCTTGGCTCATCCTGAAACAGGAATCGCCCCTGGCAGCCTGAAA
TGACGGCGAGCGCAACAATTACAGCCACAAACTTCATGATTGTATTTGGACAGTACACCAGACAGATGGG
CTCTGTAAGGAAGTCCTTTGGAAAGAGCTGTTATTTATACTGCTTGGATCGCAGTCGTTCAAGGGCGAAT
TCTGCAGATATCCATCACACTGGCGGCCGCTCGAGCATGCATCTAGAGGGCCCAATTCGCCCTATAGTGA
GTCGTATTACAATTCACTGGCCGTCGTTTTACAACGTCGTGACTGGGAAAACCCTGGCGTTACCCAACTT
AATCGCCTTGCAGCACATCCCCCTTTCGCCAGCTGGCGTAATAGCGAAGAGGCCCGCACCGATCGCCCTT
CCCAACAGTTGCGCAGCCTGAATGGCGAATGG
[124 nt withheld, positions 1153-1276]
C
[91 nt withheld, positions 1278-1368]
A
[49 nt withheld, positions 1370-1418]
CCTTTGACGTTGGAGTCCACGTTCTTT
[37 nt withheld, positions 1446-1482]
ACCCTATCTCGGTCTATTCTTTTGATTTATAAGGGATTTTGCCGATTTCGGCCTATTGGTTAAAAAATGA
GCTGATTTAACAAAAATTTAACGCGAATTTTAACAAAATTCAGGGCGCAAGGGCTGCTAAAGGAAGCGGA
ACACGTAGAAAGCCAGTCCGCAGAAACGGTGCTGACCCCGGATGAATGTCAGCTACTGGGCTATCTGGAC
AAGGGAAAACGCAAGCGCAAAGAGAAAGCAGGTAGCTTGCAGTGGGCTTACATGGCGATAGCTAGACTGG
GCGGTTTTATGGACAGCAAGCGAACCGGAATTGCCAGCTGGGGCGCCCTCTGGTAAGGTTGGGAAGCCCT
GCAAAGTAAACTGGATGGCTTTCTTGCCGCCAAGGATCTGATGGCGCAGGGGATCAAGATCTGATCAAGA
GACAGGATGAGGATCGTTTCGCATGATTGAACAAGATGGATTGCACGCAGGTTCTCCGGCCGCTTGGGTG
GAGAGGCTATTCGGCTATGACTGGGCACAACAGACAATCGGCTGCTCTGATGCCGCCGTGTTCCGGCTGT
CAGCGCAGGGGCGCCCGGTTCTTTTTGTCAAGACCGACCTGTCCGGTGCCCTGAATGAACTGCAGGACGA
GGCAGCGCGGCTATCGTGGCTGGCCACGACGGGCGTTCCTTGCGCAGCTGTGCTCGACGTTGTCACTGAA
GCGGGAAGGGACTGGCTGCTATTGGGCGAAGTGCCGGGGCAGGATCTCCTGTCATCCCACCTTGCTCCTG
CCGAGAAAGTATCCATCATGGCTGATGCAATGCGGCGGCTGCATACGCTTGATCCGGCTACCTGCCCATT
CGACCACCAAGCGAAACATCGCATCGAGCGAGCACGTACTCGGATGGAAGCCGGTCTTGTCGATCAGGAT
GATCTGGACGAAGAGCATCAGGGGCTCGCGCCAGCCGAACTGTTCGCCAGGCTCAAGGCGCGCATGCCCG
ACGGCGAGGATCTCGTCGTGACCCATGGCGATGCCTGCTTGCCGAATATCATGGTGGAAAATGGCCGCTT
TTCTGGATTCATCGACTGTGGCCGGCTGGGTGTGGCGGACCGCTATCAGGACATAGCGTTGGCTACCCGT
GATATTGCTGAAGAGCTTGGCGGCGAATGGGCTGACCGCTTCCTCGTGCTTTACGGTATCGCCGCTCCCG
ATTCGCAGCGCATCGCCTTCTATCGCCTTCTTGACGAGTTCTTCTGAATTGAAAAAGGAAGAGTATGAGT
ATTCAACATTTCCGTGTCGCCCTTATTCCCTTTTTTGCGGCATTTTGCCTTCCTGTTTTTGCTCACCCAG
AAACGCTGGTGAAAGTAAAAGATGCTGAAGATCAGTTGGGTGCACGAGTGGGTTACATCGAACTGGATCT
CAACAGCGGTAAGATCCTTGAGAGTTTTCGCCCCGAAGAACGTTTTCCAATGATGAGCACTTTTAAAGTT
CTGCTATGTGGCGCGGTATTATCCCGTATTGACGCCGGGCAAGAGCAACTCGGTCGCCGCATACACTATT
CTCAGAATGACTTGGTTGAGTACTCACCAGTCACAGAAAAGCATCTTACGGATGGCATGACAGTAAGAGA
ATTATGCAGTGCTGCCATAACCATGAGTGATAACACTGCGGCCAACTTACTTCTGACAACGATCGGAGGA
CCGAAGGAGCTAACCGCTTTTTTGCACAACATGGGGGATCATGTAACTCGCCTTGATCGTTGGGAACCGG
AGCTGAATGAAGCCATACCAAACGACGAGCGTGACACCACGATGCCTGTAGCAATGGCAACAACGTTGCG
CAAACTATTAACTGGCGAACTACTTACTCTAGCTTCCCGGCAACAATTAATAGACTGGATGGAGGCGGAT
AAAGTTGCAGGACCACTTCTGCGCTCGGCCCTTCCGGCTGGCTGGTTTATTGCTGATAAATCTGGAGCCG
GTGAGCGTGGGTCTCGCGGTATCATTGCAGCACTGGGGCCAGATGGTAAGCCCTCCCGTATCGTAGTTAT
CTACACGACGGGGAGTCAGGCAACTATGGATGAACGAAATAGACAGATCGCTGAGATAGGTGCCTCACTG
ATTAAGCATTGGTAACTGTCAGACCAAGTTTACTCATATATACTTTAGATTGATTTAAAACTTCATTTTT
AATTTAAAAGGATCTAGGTGAAGATCCTTTTTGATAATCTCATGACCAAAATCCCTTAACGTGAGTTTTC
GTTCCACTGAGCGTCAGACCCCGTAGAAAAGATCAAAGGATCTTCTTGAGATCCTTTTTTTCTGCGCGTA
ATCTGCTGCTTGCAAACAAAAAAACCACCGCTACCAGCGGTGGTTTGTTTGCCGGATCAAGAGCTACCAA
CTCTTTTTCCGAAGGTAACTGGCTTCAGCAGAGCGCAGATACCAAATACTGTTCTTCTAGTGTAGCCGTA
GTTAGGCCACCACTTCAAGAACTCTGTAGCACCGCCTACATACCTCGCTCTGCTAATCCTGTTACCAGTG
GCTGCTGCCAGTGGCGATAAGTCGTGTCTTACCGGGTTGGACTCAAGACGATAGTTACCGGATAAGGCGC
AGCGGTCGGGCTGAACGGGGGGTTCGTGCACACAGCCCAGCTTGGAGCGAACGACCTACACCGAACTGAG
ATACCTACAGCGTGAGCTATGAGAAAGCGCCACGCTTCCCGAAGGGAGAAAGGCGGACAGGTATCCGGTA
AGCGGCAGGGTCGGAACAGGAGAGCGCACGAGGGAGCTTCCAGGGGGAAACGCCTGGTATCTTTATAGTC
CTGTCGGGTTTCGCCACCTCTGACTTGAGCGTCGATTTTTGTGATGCTCGTCAGGGGGGCGGAGCCTATG
GAAAAACGCCAGCAACGCGGCCTTTTTACGGTTCCTGGCCTTTTGCTGGCCTTTTGCTCACATGTTCTTT
CCTGCGTTATCCCCTGATTCTGTGGATAACCGTATTACCGCCTTTGAGTGAGCTGATACCGCTCGCCGCA
GCCGAACGACCGAGCGCAGCGAGTCAGTGAGCGAGGAAGCGGAAGAGCGCCCAATACGCAAACCGCCTCT
CCCCGCGCGTTGGCCGATTCATTAATGCAGCTGGCACGACAGGTTTCCCGACTGGAAAGCGGGCAGTGAG
CGCAACGCAATTAATGTGAGTTAGCTCACTCATTAGGCACCCCAGGCTTTACACTTTATGCTTCCGGCTC
GTATGTTGTGTGGAATTGTGAGCGGATAACAATTTCACA
Features (pLannotate 1.2.2; 14 found; start..end, strand, type, name):
     35..53      +  promoter       SP6 promoter: promoter for bacteriophage SP6 RNA polymerase
    442..807     -  CDS            apoeb (fragment): APOEB_DANRE - Also known as apoe. Experimental evidence at transcript level: Swiss-Prot protein existence level 2. APOE is an apolipoprotein, a protein associating with lipid particles, that mainly functions in lipoprotein-mediated lipid transport between organs via the plasma and interstitial fluids. APOE is a core component of plasma lipoproteins and is involved in their production, conversion and clearance. Apoliproteins are amphipathic molecules that interact both with lipids of the lipoprotein particle core and the aqueous environment of the plasma. From Danio rerio (Zebrafish) (Brachydan
    971..989     -  promoter       T7 promoter: promoter for bacteriophage T7 RNA polymerase
    992..1149    +  CDS            lacZα (fragment): LacZα fragment of β-galactosidase; lacZ fragment
   1153..1581    +  rep_origin     f1 ori (sequence partly withheld): f1 bacteriophage origin of replication; arrow indicates direction of (+) strand synthesis
   1594..1893    +  CDS            tnpA (fragment): TN5P_ECOLX - Also known as tnp. Experimental evidence at protein level: Swiss-Prot protein existence level 1. Mediates transposition of transposon Tn5 by a 'cut and paste' mechanism. First, the monomeric transposase binds the 19 bp inverted DNA repeats flanking the transposon. Then, dimerization of the DNA- bound transposase creates a synaptic DNA complex. After nicking of the first DNA strand, excision of the transposon proceeds through a series of intermediates. The transposase then mediates the insertion of the transposon at a new site by strand transfer. The activity of the wild- type tran
   1925..2716    +  CDS            neo: KKA2_KLEPN - Also known as kan, nptII. Experimental evidence at protein level: Swiss-Prot protein existence level 1. Resistance to kanamycin, neomycin, paromomycin, ribostamycin, butirosin and gentamicin B. From Klebsiella pneumoniae.
   2720..2736    +  promoter       AmpR promoter (fragment): bla
   2737..3597    +  CDS            AmpR: β-lactamase; bla; confers resistance to ampicillin, carbenicillin, and related antibiotics
   3768..4356    +  rep_origin     ori: high-copy-number ColE1/pMB1/pBR322/pUC origin of replication
   4539..4631    +  CDS            lacI (fragment): lac repressor; lacI; The lac repressor binds to the lac operator to inhibit transcription in E. coli. This inhibition can be relieved by adding lactose or isopropyl-β-D-thiogalactopyranoside (IPTG).
   4644..4665    +  protein_bind   CAP binding site: CAP binding activates transcription in the presence of cAMP. E. coli catabolite activator protein
   4680..4710    +  promoter       lac promoter: promoter for the E. coli lac operon
   4718..4734    +  protein_bind   lac operator: The lac repressor binds to the lac operator to inhibit transcription in E. coli. This inhibition can be relieved by adding lactose or isopropyl-β-D-thiogalactopyranoside (IPTG). lac repressor encoded by lacI
