[The description below was written by a language model from this plasmid's Addgene catalogue record and pLannotate feature annotations shown in this document.]
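Description:
PCRII apoEa is a bacterial cloning plasmid built on the Invitrogen pCRII TOPO vector and used as a template for making in situ hybridization riboprobes against zebrafish apolipoprotein Ea (apoea). A 768 bp fragment of the Danio rerio gene was inserted by TOPO cloning, giving a total size of about 4.7 kb. The plasmid replicates in E. coli from a high-copy ColE1/pUC-type origin and carries both a β-lactamase gene (ampicillin resistance) and a Tn5-derived neo/nptII gene (kanamycin resistance), so either or both drugs can be used for selection. An f1 origin is also present, which allows single-stranded DNA production with helper phage.

The insert sits in the pCRII cloning site, which interrupts the lacZα fragment downstream of the lac promoter, operator and CAP binding site; this is the arrangement that permits blue/white screening of recombinants. The cloning site is flanked by opposing SP6 and T7 bacteriophage promoters, so in vitro transcription from one promoter or the other yields labelled RNA of either strand for use as antisense probe or sense control. The automated annotation labels part of the insert as a fragment of the paralogue apoeb on the minus strand; this most likely reflects sequence similarity in the reference database rather than the actual identity of the insert, which the catalogue gives as apoea. If that orientation holds, the coding sense would read from the T7 side and SP6 would generate the antisense transcript, but the record does not state which polymerase to use. There are no eukaryotic expression elements, so the construct serves only as a probe template for mapping apoea expression in zebrafish tissues and embryos.
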