Addgene plasmid #121900: PCRII apoEa
Purpose: Plasmid for making zebrafish apoEa in situ probe
Depositing lab: Steven Farber. Depositing organization: Carnegie Institution for Science. Publication: Zebrafish as a model for apolipoprotein biology: comprehensive expression analysis and a role for ApoA-IV in regulating food intake. Otis JP, Zeituni EM, Thierer JH, Anderson JL, Brown AC, Boehm ED, Cerchione DM, Ceasrine AM, Avraham-Davidi I, Tempelhof H, Yaniv K, Farber SA. Dis Model Mech. 2015 Mar;8(3):295-309. doi: 10.1242/dmm.018754. Epub 2015 Jan 29. PubMed 25633982.
Backbone
  Vector backbone: pCRII
  Backbone manufacturer: Invitrogen
  Backbone size w/o insert (bp): 3931
  Total vector size (bp): 4739
  Vector type: Unspecified
Growth in bacteria
  Bacterial resistance: Ampicillin and Kanamycin, 100 & 50 μg/mL
  Growth temperature: 37°C
  Growth strain: DH5alpha
  Copy number: Unknown
Gene/Insert
  Gene/Insert name: ApoEa
  Species: D. rerio (zebrafish)
  Insert size (bp): 768
  Entrez Gene: apoea (a.k.a. im:7036787, wu:fb69a05, zgc:110064)
  Cloning method: TOPO Cloning
  Sequencing primers: 5′ GAA CGA CTG CGA TCC AAG C; 3′ GAG CTC CTG CAT TCG TGA GT
Terms and licenses: Academic/Nonprofit Terms; Industry Terms: Not Available to Industry
How to cite: PCRII apoEa was a gift from Steven Farber (Addgene plasmid # 121900 ; http://n2t.net/addgene:121900 ; RRID:Addgene_121900)
